Addgene plasmid #231270: pAVEC1_N-mTurquoise2
Purpose: (Empty Backbone) For stably expressing fusion proteins with N terminally tagged mTurquoise2 in plants
Depositing lab: Jacob Brunkard. Depositing organization: University of Wisconsin, Madison. Publication: Seamless, modular binary vectors for plant cell and molecular biology. Greenhalgh R, Horner W, Klimpel KA, Chatterjee S, Scarpin MR, Brunkard JO. Plant Biotechnol J. 2025 Jun 26. doi: 10.1111/pbi.70233. PubMed 40574375.
Backbone
  Vector backbone: Backbone assembled from fragments of pENTR, pEG103, and NPTII
  Vector type: Plant Expression
  Selectable markers: Basta
  Tag / fusion protein: mTurquoise2 (N terminal on insert)
Growth in bacteria
  Bacterial resistance: Kanamycin, 50 μg/mL
  Growth temperature: 37°C
  Growth strain: DH5alpha
  Copy number: Unknown
Gene/Insert
  Gene/Insert name: None
  Mutation: N/A
  Tag / fusion protein: mTurquoise2 (N terminal on insert)
Terms and licenses: Academic/Nonprofit Terms; Industry Terms: Not Available to Industry
Depositor comments: No gene inserted in primary locus, this is a vector backbone. pAVEC1 has a bialaphos resistance (BAR) cassette inserted in a secondary locus for glufosinate selection during plant transformation.
How to cite: pAVEC1_N-mTurquoise2 was a gift from Jacob Brunkard (Addgene plasmid # 231270 ; http://n2t.net/addgene:231270 ; RRID:Addgene_231270)
