[The description below was written by a language model from this plasmid's Addgene catalogue record and pLannotate feature annotations shown in this document.]
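Description:
pAVEC1_N-mTurquoise2 is an empty binary vector for Agrobacterium-mediated stable transformation of plants, designed so that a gene of interest can be expressed as a fusion carrying mTurquoise2 at its N terminus. According to the record, the backbone was assembled from fragments of pENTR, pEG103 and an NPTII source, giving a compact plasmid of about 8.3 kb. It carries two replication systems: a high-copy ColE1/pUC-type origin for propagation in E. coli, and the pVS1 module (oriV, RepA replication protein and StaA stability protein), which supports stable maintenance in Agrobacterium. Bacterial selection is by kanamycin through an aph(3')-Ia gene located outside the annotated plant cassettes.

The plant-directed region starts at two tandem octopine-type left border repeats; a right border repeat was not picked up in the automated annotation, so its position is not stated here. Next to the left border is the plant selection cassette, the bar gene (phosphinothricin acetyltransferase) in reverse orientation between the mannopine synthase promoter and terminator, conferring resistance to glufosinate/Basta in transformed plants. The expression cassette runs in the opposite direction. A CaMV 35S promoter preceded by an additional 35S fragment, which resembles an enhanced or duplicated arrangement, drives strong constitutive transcription. The TMV Ω leader boosts translation, and the mTurquoise2 coding sequence, a bright monomeric cyan fluorescent protein, is followed by a CaMV polyadenylation signal. No gene occupies the primary locus; the coding sequence of interest would presumably be placed between mTurquoise2 and the polyadenylation signal, though the cloning site is not annotated. The vector is suited to localisation, co-localisation and other imaging studies of tagged proteins in stable transgenic plants.
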