Features (pLannotate 1.2.2; 15 found; start..end, strand, type, name):
      1..589     +  rep_origin     ori: high-copy-number ColE1/pMB1/pBR322/pUC origin of replication
    827..1456    +  CDS            pVS1 StaA: stability protein from the Pseudomonas plasmid pVS1 (Heeb et al., 2000)
   1885..2958    +  CDS            pVS1 RepA: replication protein from the Pseudomonas plasmid pVS1 (Heeb et al., 2000)
   3024..3218    +  rep_origin     pVS1 oriV: origin of replication for the Pseudomonas plasmid pVS1 (Heeb et al., 2000)
   3385..3408    +  misc_feature   LB T-DNA repeat: left border repeat from octopine Ach5 T-DNA
   3430..3453    +  misc_feature   LB T-DNA repeat: left border repeat from octopine Ach5 T-DNA
   3545..3797    -  terminator     MAS terminator: mannopine synthase terminator
   3810..4358    -  CDS            bar: PAT_STRHY - Experimental evidence at protein level: Swiss-Prot protein existence level 1. Inactivates phosphinothricin (PPT) by transfer of an acetyl group from acetyl CoA. Can also acetylate demethylphosphinothricin but not PTT or glutamate. This enzyme is an effector of phosphinothricin tripeptide (PTT or bialaphos) resistance. From Streptomyces hygroscopicus. Introduced by genetic manipulation and expressed in glufosinate-tolerant maize by Dekalb Genetics.
   4364..4744    -  promoter       MAS promoter: mannopine synthase promoter (Velten et al., 1984)
   5370..5670    +  promoter       CaMV 35S promoter (fragment): strong constitutive promoter from cauliflower mosaic virus
   5671..6012    +  promoter       CaMV 35S promoter: strong constitutive promoter from cauliflower mosaic virus
   6028..6083    +  misc_feature   TMV Ω: translational enhancer from the tobacco mosaic virus 5'-leader sequence (Gallie et al., 1988)
   6099..6815    +  CDS            mTurquoise2: mTurquoise2 is a basic (constitutively fluorescent) cyan fluorescent protein published in 2012, derived from Aequorea victoria. It is reported to be a rapidly-maturing monomer with very low acid sensitivity.
   6991..7150    +  polyA_signal   CaMV poly(A) signal (fragment): cauliflower mosaic virus polyadenylation signal
   7366..8175    +  CDS            KanR: aminoglycoside phosphotransferase; aph(3')-Ia; confers resistance to kanamycin in bacteria or G418 (Geneticin®) in eukaryotes
>Addgene plasmid #231270 | pAVEC1_N-mTurquoise2 | addgene full sequence | sequence record 460949 | Addgene NGS Result
TTGAGATCCTTTTTTTCTGCGCGTAATCTGCTGCTTGCAAACAAAAAAACCACCGCTACCAGCGGTGGTT
TGTTTGCCGGATCAAGAGCTACCAACTCTTTTTCCGAAGGTAACTGGCTTCAGCAGAGCGCAGATACCAA
ATACTGTTCTTCTAGTGTAGCCGTAGTTAGGCCACCACTTCAAGAACTCTGTAGCACCGCCTACATACCT
CGCTCTGCTAATCCTGTTACCAGTGGCTGCTGCCAGTGGCGATAAGTCGTGTCTTACCGGGTTGGACTCA
AGACGATAGTTACCGGATAAGGCGCAGCGGTCGGGCTGAACGGGGGGTTCGTGCACACAGCCCAGCTTGG
AGCGAACGACCTACACCGAACTGAGATACCTACAGCGTGAGCTATGAGAAAGCGCCACGCTTCCCGAAGG
GAGAAAGGCGGACAGGTATCCGGTAAGCGGCAGGGTCGGAACAGGAGAGCGCACGAGGGAGCTTCCAGGG
GGAAACGCCTGGTATCTTTATAGTCCTGTCGGGTTTCGCCACCTCTGACTTGAGCGTCGATTTTTGTGAT
GCTCGTCAGGGGGGCGGAGCCTATGGAAAAACGCCAGCAACGCGGCCTTTTTACGGTTCCTGGCCTTTTG
CTGGCCTTTTGCTCACATGTTCTTTCCTGCGTTATCCCCTGATTCTGTGGATAACCGTATTACCGCCTTT
GAGTGACTGAAGAACCGAGCGCCGCCGTCTAAAAAGGTGATGTGTATTTGAGTAAAACAGCTTGCGTCAT
GCGGTCGCTGCGTATATGATGCGATGAGTAAATAAACAAATACGCAAGGGGAACGCATGAAGGTTATCGC
TGTACTTAACCAGAAAGGCGGGTCAGGCAAGACGACCATCGCAACCCATCTAGCCCGCGCCCTGCAACTC
GCCGGGGCCGATGTTCTGTTAGTCGATTCCGATCCCCAGGGCAGTGCCCGCGATTGGGCGGCCGTGCGGG
AAGATCAACCGCTAACCGTTGTCGGCATCGACCGCCCGACGATTGACCGCGACGTGAAGGCCATCGGCCG
GCGCGACTTCGTAGTGATCGACGGAGCGCCCCAGGCGGCGGACTTGGCTGTGTCCGCGATCAAGGCAGCC
GACTTCGTGCTGATTCCGGTGCAGCCAAGCCCTTACGACATATGGGCCACCGCCGACCTGGTGGAGCTGG
TTAAGCAGCGCATTGAGGTCACGGATGGAAGGCTACAAGCGGCCTTTGTCGTGTCGCGGGCGATCAAAGG
CACGCGCATCGGCGGTGAGGTTGCCGAGGCGCTGGCCGGGTACGAGCTGCCCATTCTTGAGTCCCGTATC
ACGCAGCGCGTGAGCTACCCAGGCACTGCCGCCGCCGGCACAACCGTTCTTGAATCAGAACCCGAGGGCG
ACGCTGCCCGCGAGGTCCAGGCGCTGGCCGCTGAAATTAAATCAAAACTCATTTGAGTTAATGAGGTAAA
GAGAAAATGAGCAAAAGCACAAACACGCTAAGTGCCGGCCGTCCGAGCGCACGCAGCAGCAAGGCTGCAA
CGTTGGCCAGCCTGGCAGACACGCCAGCCATGAAGCGGGTCAACTTTCAGTTGCCGGCGGAGGATCACAC
CAAGCTGAAGATGTACGCGGTACGCCAAGGCAAGACCATTACCGAGCTGCTATCTGAATACATCGCGCAG
CTACCAGAGTAAATGAGCAAATGAATAAATGAGTAGATGAATTTTAGCGGCTAAAGGAGGCGGCATGGAA
AATCAAGAACAACCAGGCACCGACGCCGTGGAATGCCCCATGTGTGGAGGAACGGGCGGTTGGCCAGGCG
TAAGCGGCTGGGTTGCCTGCCGGCCCTGCAATGGCACTGGAACCCCCAAGCCCGAGGAATCGGCGTGAGC
GGTCGCAAACCATCCGGCCCGGTACAAATCGGCGCGGCGCTGGGTGATGACCTGGTGGAGAAGTTGAAGG
CCGCGCAGGCCGCCCAGCGGCAACGCATCGAGGCAGAAGCACGCCCCGGTGAATCGTGGCAAGCGGCCGC
TGATCGAATCCGCAAAGAATCCCGGCAACCGCCGGCAGCCGGTGCGCCGTCGATTAGGAAGCCGCCCAAG
GGCGACGAGCAACCAGATTTTTTCGTTCCGATGCTCTATGACGTGGGCACCCGCGATAGTCGCAGCATCA
TGGACGTGGCCGTTTTCCGTCTGTCGAAGCGTGACCGACGAGCTGGCGAGGTGATCCGCTACGAGCTTCC
AGACGGGCACGTAGAGGTTTCCGCAGGGCCGGCCGGCATGGCCAGTGTGTGGGATTACGACCTGGTACTG
ATGGCGGTTTCCCATCTAACCGAATCCATGAACCGATACCGGGAAGGGAAGGGAGACAAGCCCGGCCGCG
TGTTCCGTCCACACGTTGCGGACGTACTCAAGTTCTGCCGGCGAGCCGATGGCGGAAAGCAGAAAGACGA
CCTGGTAGAAACCTGCATTCGGTTAAACACCACGCACGTTGCCATGCAGCGTACGAAGAAGGCCAAGAAC
GGCCGCCTGGTGACGGTATCCGAGGGTGAAGCCTTGATTAGCCGCTACAAGATCGTAAAGAGCGAAACCG
GGCGGCCGGAGTACATCGAGATCGAGCTAGCTGATTGGATGTACCGCGAGATCACAGAAGGCAAGAACCC
GGACGTGCTGACGGTTCACCCCGATTACTTTTTGATCGATCCCGGCATCGGCCGTTTTCTCTACCGCCTG
GCACGCCGCGCCGCAGGCAAGGCAGAAGCCAGATGGTTGTTCAAGACGATCTACGAACGCAGTGGCAGCG
CCGGAGAGTTCAAGAAGTTCTGTTTCACCGTGCGCAAGCTGATCGGGTCAAATGACCTGCCGGAGTACGA
TTTGAAGGAGGAGGCGGGGCAGGCTGGCCCGATCCTAGTCATGCGCTACCGCAACCTGATCGAGGGCGAA
GCATCCGCCGGTTCCTAATGTACGGAGCAGATGCTAGGGCAAATTGCCCTAGCAGGGGAAAAAGGTCGAA
AAGGTCTCTTTCCTGTGGATAGCACGTACATTGGGAACCCAAAGCCGTACATTGGGAACCGGAACCCGTA
CATTGGGAACCCAAAGCCGTACATTGGGAACCGGTCACACATGTAAGTGACTGATATAAAAGAGAAAAAA
GGCGATTTTTCCGCCTAAAACTCTTTAAAACTTATTAAAACTCTTAAAACCCGCCTGGCCTGTGCATAAC
TGTCTGGCCAGCGCACAGCCGAAGAGCTGCAAAAAGCGCCTACCCTTCGGTCGCTGCGCTCCCTACGCCC
CGCCGCTTCGCGTCGGCCTATCGCGGCCGCTGGCCGCTCAAAAATGGCTGGCCTACGGCCAGGCAATCTA
CCAGCGCGCGGACAAGCTAGGATTGGCAGGATATATTCAGTTGTAAATGCGAGCTGTTGGCTGGCTGGTG
GCAGGATATATTCAGTTGTAAATAAATTGACGCTTAGACAACTTAATAACACATTGCGGACGTTTTTAAT
GTACTGAATTAACGCCGAATTAATTCGAGCTCTTCTAGAGATCTGATAATTTATTTGAAAATTCATAAGA
AAAGCAAACGTTACATGAATTGATGAAACAATACAAAGACAGATAAAGCCACGCACATTTAGGATATTGG
CCGAGATTACTGAATATTGAGTAAGATCACGGAATTTCTGACAGGAGCATGTCTTCAATTCAGCCCAAAT
GGCAGTTGAAATACTCAAACCGCCCCATATGCAGGAGCGGATCATTCATTGTTTGTTTGGTTGCCTTTGC
CAACATGGGAGTCCAAGATTCTGCAGTCAAATCTCGGTGACGGGCAGGACCGGACGGGGCGGTACCGGCA
GGCTGAAGTCCAGCTGCCAGAAACCCACGTCATGCCAGTTCCCGTGCTTGAAGCCGGCCGCCCGCAGCAT
GCCGCGGGGGGCATATCCGAGCGCCTCGTGCATGCGCACGCTCGGGTCGTTGGGCAGCCCGATGACAGCG
ACCACGCTCTTGAAGCCCTGTGCCTCCAGGGACTTCAGCAGGTGGGTGTAGAGCGTGGAGCCCAGTCCCG
TCCGCTGGTGGCGGGGGGAGACGTACACGGTCGACTCGGCCGTCCAGTCGTAGGCGTTGCGTGCCTTCCA
GGGGCCAGCGTAGGCGATGCCGGCGACCTCGCCGTCCACCTCGGCGACGAGCCAGGGATAGCGCTCCCGC
AGACGGACGAGGTCGTCCGTCCACTCCTGCGGTTCCTGCGGCTCGGTACGGAAGTTGACCGTGCTTGTCT
CGATGTAGTGGTTGACGATGGTGCAGACCGCCGGCATGTCCGCCTCGGTGGCACGGCGGATGTCGGCCGG
GCGTCGTTCTGGGCTCATCGATTCGATTTGGTGTATCGAGATTGGTTATGAAATTCAGATGCTAGTGTAA
TGTATTGGTAATTTGGGAAGATATAATAGGAAGCAAGGCTATTTATCCATTTCTGAAAAGGCGAAATGGC
GTCACCGCGAGCGTCACGCGCATTCCGTTCTTGCTGTAAAGCGTTGTTTGGTACACTTTTGACTAGCGAG
GCTTGGCGTGTCAGCGTATCTATTCAAAAGTCGTTAATGGCTGCGGATCAAGAAAAAGTTGGAATAGAAA
CAGAATACCCGCGAAATTCAGGCCCGGTTGCCATGTCCTACACGCCGAAATAAACGACCAAATTAGTAGA
AAAATAAAAACTGACTCGGATACTTACGTCACGTCTTGCGCACTGATTTGAAAAATCTCAGCTCGAGGAC
TAGAGCCAAGCTGATCTCCTTTGCCCCGGAGATCACCATGGACGACTTTCTCTATCTCTACGATCTAGGA
AGAAAGTTCGACGGAGAAGGTGACGATACCATGTTCACCACCGATAATGAGAAGATTAGCCTCTTCAATT
TCAGAAAGAATGCTGACCCACAGATGGTTAGAGAGGCTTACGCGGCAGGTCTCATCAAGACGATCTACCC
GAGTAATAATCTCCAGGAGATCAAATACCTTCCCAAGAAGGTTAAAGATGCAGTCAAAAGATTCAGGACT
AACTGCATCAAGAACACAGAGAAAGATATATTTCTCAAGATCAGAAGTACTATTCCAGTATGGACGATTC
AAGGCTTGCTTCATAAACCAAGGCAAGTAATAGAGATTGGAGTCTCTAAGAAAGTAGTTCCTACTGAATC
AAAGGCCATGGAGTCAAAAATTCAGATCGAGGATCTAACAGAACTCGCCGTGAAGACTGGCGAACAGTTC
ATACAGAGTCTTTTACGACTCAATGACAAGAAGAAAATCTTCGTCAACATGGTGGAGCACGACACTCTCG
TCTACTCCAAGAATATCAAAGATACAGTCTCAGAAGACCAAAGGGCTATTGAGACTTTTCAACAAAGGGT
AATATCGGGAAACCTCCTCGGATTCCATTGCCCAGCTATCTGTCACTTCATCAAAAGGACAGTAGAAAAG
GAAGGTGGCACCTACAAATGCCATCATTGCGATAAAGGAAAGGCTATCGTTCAAGATGCCTCTGCCGACA
GTGGTCCCAAAGATGGACCCCCACCCACGAGGAGCATCGTGGAAAAAGAAGACGTTCCAACCACGTCTTC
AAAGCAAGTGGATTGATGTGATATCTCCACTGACGTAAGGGATGACGCACAATCCCACTATCCTTCGCAA
TGAGACTTTTCAACAAAGGGTAATATCGGGAAACCTCCTCGGATTCCATTGCCCAGCTATCTGTCACTTC
ATCAAAAGGACAGTAGAAAAGGAAGGTGGCACCTACAAATGCCATCATTGCGATAAAGGAAAGGCTATCG
TTCAAGATGCCTCTGCCGACAGTGGTCCCAAAGATGGACCCCCACCCACGAGGAGCATCGTGGAAAAAGA
AGACGTTCCAACCACGTCTTCAAAGCAAGTGGATTGATGTGATATCTCCACTGACGTAAGGGATGACGCA
CAATCCCACTATCCTTCGCAAGACCCTTCCTCTATATAAGGAAGTTCATTTCATTTGGAGAGAGGCCTAT
TTTTACAACAATTACCAACAACAACAAACAACAAACAACATTACAATTACTATTTACAATTACAGGCCTC
CCGGGACCATGGTTTCCAAGGGAGAAGAACTTTTCACCGGAGTTGTTCCTATCCTTGTTGAGCTTGATGG
AGATGTTAATGGTCACAAGTTCTCCGTTTCTGGTGAAGGAGAGGGTGATGCTACTTACGGTAAGTTGACT
TTGAAATTCATCTGCACTACTGGTAAACTTCCGGTGCCATGGCCAACACTTGTGACAACTCTTTCATGGG
GTGTGCAGTGCTTCGCTCGTTACCCTGATCACATGAAACAGCATGATTTCTTCAAATCTGCTATGCCTGA
GGGTTACGTTCAGGAGCGTACTATCTTCTTCAAGGATGATGGAAACTACAAGACTCGTGCTGAGGTTAAG
TTCGAAGGAGACACTCTCGTTAACAGGATTGAACTCAAGGGTATTGACTTCAAGGAAGACGGTAACATTC
TTGGTCATAAGCTTGAGTACAACTACTTCTCTGACAACGTTTACATTACTGCTGACAAGCAGAAGAACGG
TATCAAGGCTAACTTCAAGATCAGGCATAACATCGAGGATGGTGGTGTTCAGCTTGCTGATCATTACCAG
CAGAACACTCCTATCGGTGATGGTCCTGTTCTTCTTCCTGATAACCATTACTTGTCTACTCAGAGTAAAT
TGAGTAAAGATCCTAACGAGAAGAGGGATCATATGGTGTTGTTGGAGTTCGTGACTGCTGCTGGAATCAC
TCTTGGAATGGATGAGCTTTACAAGGGGTCAGGAAGCGAAACACCAGGAACATCAGAAAGTGCAACACCA
GAATCTGGATCCGGCTCTGAAACTCCTGGTACTAGTGAATCGGCTACCCCTGAATCAGGGTCCTGATCAC
GGCCATGCTAGAGTCCGCAAAAATCACCAGTCTCTCTCTACAAATCTATCTCTCTCTATTTTTCTCCAGA
ATAATGTGTGAGTAGTTCCCAGATAAGGGAATTAGGGTTCTTATAGGGTTTCGCTCATGTGTTGAGCATA
TAAGAAACCCTTAGTATGTATTTGTATTTGTAAAATACTTCTATCAATAAAATTTCTAATTCCTAAAACC
AAAATCCAGTGACCTGGTAACCTGGCAGGATATATGCGGTTGTAATTTTGGCAGGATATATGCGGTTGTA
ATTCATTTTTATTGTCTAAATTTCTGTATTTGTTTGTTTGCAATTAGATCCACGTTGTGTCTCAAAATCT
CTGATGTTACATTGCACAAGATAAAAATATATCATCATGAACAATAAAACTGTCTGCTTACATAAACAGT
AATACAAGGGGTGTTATGAGCCATATTCAACGGGAAACGTCGAGGCCGCGATTAAATTCCAACATGGATG
CTGATTTATATGGGTATAAATGGGCTCGCGATAATGTCGGGCAATCAGGTGCGACAATCTATCGCTTGTA
TGGGAAGCCCGATGCGCCAGAGTTGTTTCTGAAACATGGCAAAGGTAGCGTTGCCAATGATGTTACAGAT
GAGATGGTCAGACTAAACTGGCTGACGGAATTTATGCCTCTTCCGACCATCAAGCATTTTATCCGTACTC
CTGATGATGCATGGTTACTCACCACTGCGATCCCCGGAAAAACAGCATTCCAGGTATTAGAAGAATATCC
TGATTCAGGTGAAAATATTGTTGATGCGCTGGCAGTGTTCCTGCGCCGGTTGCATTCGATTCCTGTTTGT
AATTGTCCTTTTAACAGCGATCGCGTATTTCGTCTCGCTCAGGCGCAATCACGAATGAATAACGGTTTGG
TTGATGCGAGTGATTTTGATGACGAGCGTAATGGCTGGCCTGTTGAACAAGTCTGGAAAGAAATGCATAA
ACTTTTGCCATTCTCACCGGATTCAGTCGTCACTCATGGTGATTTCTCACTTGATAACCTTATTTTTGAC
GAGGGGAAATTAATAGGTTGTATTGATGTTGGACGAGTCGGAATCGCAGACCGATACCAGGATCTTGCCA
TCCTATGGAACTGCCTCGGTGAGTTTTCTCCTTCATTACAGAAACGGCTTTTTCAAAAATATGGTATTGA
TAATCCTGATATGAATAAATTGCAGTTTCATTTGATGCTCGATGAGTTTTTCTAATCAGAATTGGTTAAT
TGGTTGTAACACTGGCAGAGCATTACGCTGACTTGACGGGACGGCGCAAGCTCATGACCAAAATCCCTTA
ACGTGAGTTACGCGTCGTTCCACTGAGCGTCAGACCCCGTAGAAAAGATCAAAGGATCTTC
